>Addgene plasmid #22619 | pJB050 | addgene partial sequence | sequence record 28485 | 22619 with CAT-R
CGGTGGTATATCCNGTGATTTTTTTCTCCNTTTTAGCTTCCTTAGCTCCTGAAAATCTCGCCAAGCTTCT
GGTCTCTCCAGCCTCCTTCTTCGGTCTTTTACTTTTTCTCTCTGAGTATCTTTGTCCTCTTCTCCTGCAA
TGAAAAGGGCTTTCTGATTGACAGCCAACCCCCTTAAAGGGACAGGCCTGCTTTCCTCCTCCTCTCCTCC
TCCCCTTCTCCTCCCCTTTTCCCCACCTACTCAGGGATACTCCCTTCTCTAAGGGCTCCATCTTCTCTTT
CTGCCTTTCACTGCCAATTGTTTCATTTTCTTTGTTTTTCCTTTTTTCCCTAAGGCTTGCCTGGAATTTC
GCTTTGCTGCAGAGACATCTGGAAATGTGGATTGAGGGTGGAAATAAAATGAAGATGTCCTGGAAACTTC
CAACTGAAGCTTGCATGCCTGCAGGTCGACTCTAGAGGATCCCCGGGTACCGAGCTCGAATTCGTAATCA
TGTCATAGCTGTTTCCTGTGTGAAATTGTTATCCGCTCACAATTCCACACAACATACGAGCCGGAAGCAT
AAAGTGTAAAGCCTGGGGTGCCTAATGAGTGAGCTAACTCACATTAATTGCGTTGCGCTCACTGCCCGCT
TTCCAGTCGGGAAACCTGTCGTGCCAGATACTGGCTTAACTATGCGGCATCAGAGCAGATTGTACTGAGA
GTGCACCATATGCGGTGTGAAATACCGCACAGATGCGTAAGGAGAAAATACCGCATCANGCGCTCTTCCG
CTTCCTCGCTCACTGACTCGCTGCGCTCGGTCGTTCGGCTGCGGCGAGCGGTATCAGCTCACTCAAAGGC
GGTAATACGGTTATCCACAGAATCNNGGNATAACGC
