[The description below was written by a language model from this plasmid's Addgene catalogue record.]
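Description:
pJB050 is a chloramphenicol acetyltransferase (CAT) reporter plasmid built on the p18CAT backbone (about 4.7 kb without insert). It is propagated in E. coli under ampicillin selection. The record lists the copy number as unknown and does not describe the origin of replication or provide a feature map, so details of the backbone beyond its reporter function and resistance marker are not available.

The insert is a 359 bp fragment of human genomic DNA from the PLP1 (myelin proteolipid protein) locus. According to the depositor's comments, it spans positions -274 to +85 and so covers proximal 5' upstream promoter sequence together with the start of exon 1. It was cloned into a HindIII site that is preserved at both ends. Because the same enzyme flanks both sides, the fragment could in principle sit in either orientation, and the record does not state which orientation this clone carries.

In a CAT reporter of this type, the cloned genomic fragment is presumably placed upstream of the CAT coding sequence, so that CAT enzyme activity in transfected cells serves as a readout of the fragment's transcriptional activity. The associated work concerned the identification of cis-regulatory elements in the PLP gene. This suggests that pJB050 is one of a set of promoter-fragment constructs used to map the sequences that control PLP1 expression, a gene encoding a major myelin protein. The record does not specify the cell types used for the assays.
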