Addgene plasmid #22619: pJB050
Depositing lab: Lynn Hudson. Depositing organization: National Institute of Neurological Disorders and Strokes (NINDS). Publication: Identification of cis-regulatory elements in the myelin proteolipid protein (PLP) gene. Berndt JA, Kim JG, Hudson LD. J Biol Chem. 1992 Jul 25. 267(21):14730-7. PubMed 1378839.
Backbone
  Vector backbone: p18CAT
  Backbone manufacturer: R. McKinnon
  Backbone size w/o insert (bp): 4728
  Vector type: CAT reporter plasmid
Growth in bacteria
  Bacterial resistance: Ampicillin, 100 μg/mL
  Growth temperature: 37°C
  Growth strain: DH5alpha
  Growth instructions: DH5 alpha
  Copy number: Unknown
Gene/Insert
  Gene/Insert name: Human genomic PLP promoter region
  Species: H. sapiens (human)
  Insert size (bp): 359
  GenBank ID: AJ006976
  Entrez Gene: PLP1 (a.k.a. GPM6C, HLD1, MMPL, PLP, PLP/DM20, PMD, SPG2)
  Cloning method: Restriction Enzyme; 5′ cloning site HindIII (not destroyed); 3′ cloning site HindIII (not destroyed)
  Sequencing primers: 5′ n/a; 3′ n/a
Terms and licenses: Academic/Nonprofit Terms; Industry Terms: Not Available to Industry
Depositor comments: Insert is 359bp of the Human PLP 5' upstream, promoter region and Exon! (-274 to +85) This PLP DNA cloned by Hudson lab.
How to cite: pJB050 was a gift from Lynn Hudson (Addgene plasmid # 22619 ; http://n2t.net/addgene:22619 ; RRID:Addgene_22619)
